Addgene plasmid #197979: pC1300_pUB10_pco-vCASphi_E9t_V2_pUB10_E9t_ribozyme_AtPDS3_gRNA10
Purpose: T-DNA binary vector to express pco-vCasphi driven by UBQ10 gene promoter, and the AtPDS3 guide RNA 10 driven by UBQ10 gene promoter, flanked by ribozymes.
Depositing lab: Steven Jacobsen. Depositing organization: University of California, Los Angeles (UCLA). Publication: Genome editing in plants using the compact editor CasPhi. Li Z, Zhong Z, Wu Z, Pausch P, Al-Shayeb B, Amerasekera J, Doudna JA, Jacobsen SE. Proc Natl Acad Sci U S A. 2023 Jan 24;120(4):e2216822120. doi: 10.1073/pnas.2216822120. Epub 2023 Jan 18. PubMed 36652483.
Backbone
  Vector backbone: pCambia1300
  Total vector size (bp): 18960
  Vector type: Plant Expression, CRISPR
Growth in bacteria
  Bacterial resistance: Kanamycin, 50 μg/mL
  Growth temperature: 37°C
  Growth strain: NEB Stable
  Copy number: High Copy
Gene/Insert 1
  Gene/Insert name: pco-vCasphi-2 (alt name: Arabidopsis codon optimized vCasphi-2)
  Species: Synthetic
  Insert size (bp): 2460
  Promoter: pUBQ10
  Cloning method: Gibson Cloning
  Sequencing primers: 5′ TCGAATCAGAGTTTTCCAAAGTCCT; 3′ TCACTTGTCGTCGTCATCCTTATAGT
Gene/Insert 2
  Gene/Insert name: AtPDS3 gRNA10 (alt name: AtPDS3 guide RNA10 driven by the pUBQ10 promoter and flanked by ribozymes)
  Species: Synthetic
  Promoter: pUBQ10
  Cloning method: Gibson Cloning
  Sequencing primers: 5′ AGTACATAAAAGGTTCTCCAGGTGT; 3′ ACGTTGTAAAACGACGGCCAGT
Terms and licenses: Academic/Nonprofit Terms; Industry Terms: Not Available to Industry
How to cite: pC1300_pUB10_pco-vCASphi_E9t_V2_pUB10_E9t_ribozyme_AtPDS3_gRNA10 was a gift from Steven Jacobsen (Addgene plasmid # 197979 ; http://n2t.net/addgene:197979 ; RRID:Addgene_197979)
