[The description below was written by a language model from this plasmid's Addgene catalogue record and pLannotate feature annotations shown in this document.]
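Description:
pC1300_pUB10_pco-vCASphi_E9t_V2_pUB10_E9t_ribozyme_AtPDS3_gRNA10 is a pCambia1300-based T-DNA binary vector of about 19 kb for Agrobacterium-mediated delivery of a CasΦ genome-editing system into plants. The backbone carries a high-copy ColE1/pMB1-type origin with the pBR322 bom region for propagation in E. coli. It also has the pVS1 oriV with the RepA and StaA genes, which provide replication and stable maintenance in Agrobacterium. A kanamycin resistance gene gives bacterial selection. Between the nopaline-type left and right border repeats, near the left border, sits a hygromycin phosphotransferase gene driven by an enhanced CaMV 35S promoter and ended by the CaMV poly(A) signal. This cassette allows selection of transformed plant tissue.

The T-DNA payload consists of two expression units, both driven by the UBQ10 promoter according to the catalogue record. The first expresses pco-vCasphi-2, an Arabidopsis codon-optimised variant of the compact CasΦ-2 nuclease. The annotation places a potato ST-LS1 IV2 intron in the region corresponding to this coding sequence, a FLAG-type epitope tag fragment at its 3′ end, and a pea rbcS-E9 terminator. The second unit produces guide RNA 10 against Arabidopsis PDS3, flanked by ribozymes and followed by another E9 terminator. Self-cleaving ribozymes let a precisely trimmed guide be released from a Pol II transcript. Only a hammerhead ribozyme fragment was detected automatically, and the UBQ10 promoters and nuclease coding sequence are not annotated, leaving a large stretch of the table without features. The record does not state the purpose of targeting PDS3. The construct is intended for testing CasΦ-mediated editing in plants.
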