Features (pLannotate 1.2.2; 24 found; start..end, strand, type, name):
      7..639     -  terminator     E9 terminator: terminator and polyadenylation signal from the pea rbcS-E9 gene
    670..693     -  CDS            3xFLAG (fragment): three tandem FLAG® epitope tags, followed by an enterokinase cleavage site
   2077..2265    -  intron         IV2 intron: modified second intron of the potato ST-LS1 gene (Vancanneyt et al., 1990)
   9217..9240    +  misc_RNA       sTRSV HHRz (fragment): hammerhead ribozyme from the tobacco ringspot virus satellite RNA (Khvorova et al., 2003)
   9388..10021   +  terminator     E9 terminator: terminator and polyadenylation signal from the pea rbcS-E9 gene
  10029..10058   +  misc_feature   MCS (fragment): pUC18/19 multiple cloning site
  10061..10215   +  CDS            lacZα (fragment): LacZα fragment of β-galactosidase; lacZ fragment
  10281..10305   +  misc_feature   RB T-DNA repeat: right border repeat from nopaline C58 T-DNA
  10645..11046   +  CDS            Y4CG_SINFN (fragment): Protein inferred from homology: Swiss-Prot protein existence level 3. From Sinorhizobium fredii (strain NBRC 101917 / NGR234).
  11606..12235   +  CDS            pVS1 StaA: stability protein from the Pseudomonas plasmid pVS1 (Heeb et al., 2000)
  12664..13737   +  CDS            pVS1 RepA: replication protein from the Pseudomonas plasmid pVS1 (Heeb et al., 2000)
  13803..13997   +  rep_origin     pVS1 oriV: origin of replication for the Pseudomonas plasmid pVS1 (Heeb et al., 2000)
  14200..14239   +  CDS            rop (fragment): Rop protein, which maintains plasmids at low copy number; rop
  14341..14481   +  misc_feature   bom: basis of mobility region from pBR322
  14667..15255   -  rep_origin     ori: high-copy-number ColE1/pMB1/pBR322/pUC origin of replication
  15342..16136   -  CDS            KanR: aminoglycoside phosphotransferase; aphA-3; confers resistance to kanamycin
  16561..16585   +  misc_feature   LB T-DNA repeat: left border repeat from nopaline C58 T-DNA
  16663..16837   -  polyA_signal   CaMV poly(A) signal: cauliflower mosaic virus polyadenylation signal
  16878..17903   -  CDS            HygR: hygromycin B phosphotransferase confers resistance to hygromycin
  17970..18646   -  promoter       CaMV 35S promoter (enhanced): cauliflower mosaic virus 35S promoter with a duplicated enhancer region
  18736..18824   +  CDS            lacI (fragment): lac repressor; lacI; The lac repressor binds to the lac operator to inhibit transcription in E. coli. This inhibition can be relieved by adding lactose or isopropyl-β-D-thiogalactopyranoside (IPTG).
  18837..18858   +  protein_bind   CAP binding site: CAP binding activates transcription in the presence of cAMP. E. coli catabolite activator protein
  18873..18903   +  promoter       lac promoter: promoter for the E. coli lac operon
  18907..18929   +  protein_bind   lac operator (fragment): The lac repressor binds to the lac operator to inhibit transcription in E. coli. This inhibition can be relieved by adding lactose or isopropyl-β-D-thiogalactopyranoside (IPTG). lac repressor encoded by lacI
>Addgene plasmid #197979 | pC1300_pUB10_pco-vCASphi_E9t_V2_pUB10_E9t_ribozyme_AtPDS3_gRNA10 | addgene full sequence | sequence record 388023 | Addgene Partial NGS Result
GAATTCGTTGTCAATCAATTGGCAAGTCATAAAATGCATTAAAAAATATTTTCATACTCAACTACAAATC
CATGAGTATAACTATAATTATAAAGCAATGATTAGAATCTGACAAGGATTCTGGAAAATTACATAAAGGA
AAGTTCATAAATGTCTAAAACACAAGAGGACATACTTGTATTCAGTAACATTTGCAGCTTTTCTAGGTCT
GAAAATATATTTGTTGCCTAGTGAATAAGCATAATGGTACAACTACAAGTGTTTTACTCCTCATATTAAC
TTCGGTCATTAGAGGCCACGATTTGACACATTTTTACTCAAAACAAAATGTTTGCATATCTCTTATAATT
TCAAATTCAACACACAACAAATAAGAGAAAAAACAAATAATATTAATTTGAGAATGAACAAAAGGACCAT
ATCATTCATTAACTCTTCTCCATCCATTTCCATTTCACAGTTCGATAGCGAAAACCGAATAAAAAACACA
GTAAATTACAAGCACAACAAATGGTACAAGAAAAACAGTTTTCCCAATGCCATAATACTCAAACTCAGTA
GGATTCTGGTGTGTGCGCAATGAAACTGATGCATTGAACTTGACGAACGTTGTCGAAACCGATGATACGA
ACGAAAGCTCTTCACTTGTCGTCGTCATCCTTATAGTCTTTGTCATCGTCATCCTTATAGTCGGAGCCAG
AACCCAAGGAGACTTTACGCTTCTTTTTAGGATCCTCTACCTTTCGCTTTTTCTTCGGTCCGGATCCGGA
CGTTTGGGACGGCTCTTGAGCGGGAGTCTGATCCTCACGTTCAGCCGGGGGTGCCTTTGACTTGCTAGCT
TTCTTCGTCTTTCTCGCGGGGGCTGTCCCTTGTGCATCTCTAGGCTCCTCTCTCTTCGGCATTGTTTTGC
CGGTGAGCGCCACTTGAGTCAAGTTATGTGTCGCTACGTCCAGATCTGCGTTGCATGTCTTACCGCAACT
GAGACACTGAAAGGCTTCTCCATCCCTGTTCCCCACTTCACAGTGCCCGCATTTCGGACAGGTGATTGAT
GTTCTCTCTGGACGCACCTCGAACACGTAGAAGGATCGGTGGGTCCTTAAGTCAGAAAACGCCTTATGTA
GCCCTTGGATAAACCATCGGTTTTCCTTCTTTGCCGTGAAGAAGTTATCCCAGCCCGGGAGTCGTTTGCC
AGACCCGTGGAAAAATCGGACATTTAGATCTTCTATAACGGGGATCACAATTTGGCATTGGGTTCGCCTT
CTAGTTTTTTCTATCACGTAATTAATGGACCTCCTACACAATTCTTCTTTACGTCGTGACAACTTTAGAT
ATTCTGGAGAGGTACGCTTCAAAGCCCAAAGAGCCTCATTTTTCAACTTTTGTGCTTCTACTGAGAGTCG
TGGTTTGTACGCTCGCGCCCATGTCCTGTCTTTTCGCATCACTTCCACCGGTGCTTTCTTCTTGGCTCCT
TTCTTTGGGGCCGGGGTAAAGAATACTTGGTCACGGGATACGCTGTTGGAAAGGAGCGCCTCGCTTATGA
ACGTGGTATTGCTACTCATTTTATCCCACGGTAGTCGCTTTGGGTCCAGACCGAAGTCCGCGCACAACTG
TGTACGCGCGGTCTCTTTGGAGACCCCGTCCAGAGCTCTGACCTCTGCTTGTTGTGCCTCTGGGAGTGCC
TCAACGGATCTGGCCCTGAGTTCCTCCTCGTTACGGTCCCATGCAATTCGGTACGCAGAAATATCTTTCA
AAAGGTCATCAGGCAATGTAAAACGATCAAGCGGTTCGCACTGGAGGGCCCCGTTCTCCTGTGTGACACG
ACTGATACCCGCGCTAATTGGGTTTGTTTGTCCCAGATCTATAGCAACTAAGGCCACAGTTTGTGTCGCT
GTCAGTTTATCTAAGGTTGCTTTTGTCTGTTTTCCCTTGAGAGTCCATTTTCTAGCATAAGTTCCGCAAG
CGTCCAAGGTATAGGTGAAGGTCACGATGTTTCGTCTGACATCGATGACTGGATCACCGGTAAATAAATC
TAGAAGTGCATTTAAACTTATGTCCTTGGGAGCAATAGTCCTCCACCTGCACATCAACAAATTTTGGTCA
TATATTAGAAAAGTTATAAATTAAAATATACACACTTATAAACTACAGAAAAGCAATTGCTATATACTAC
ATTCTTTTATTTTGAAAAAAATATTTGAAATATTATATTACTACTAATTAATGATAATTATTATATATAT
ATCAAAGGTAGAAGCAGAAACTTACCTGGCGTTTCTTAGTAATCCTCTTACGTCTATGACTACCCAATCG
GTACCTATCCTTACAGTTACGAGAAGTGCATCTTGAGCCTTCTCCTTTTCTGACCTCCAGTACCTACGCA
TACGTTTATTCTTCTTCGGGCTAAGTCCTGGAACCGTCACTGCTTTTCCTGTCTTGGGACTAATTGCCGT
ACCAGCTTCCCTCTGCCACTCGGGTATATATCCCGGGCAACCCTTCTGTATGTCACAACGGTTCCTGACC
ACGCCCAGTGGAATCGGAGCGTTCGGATCCCTGACGTAACCGGCGTACTCGGGTGGTAACACTATTTCGT
CCCTTGGTCGGTAAGCCTGCGGAGATATGGTCTGGTAGACGTAGAATGATGGGTTTATGCCTGGCGGCTG
TAGTAGATGACCTGTTTCATTTGTAGCTACCTCCTCCTCACCTGAAGATCCGGCCTTCTCATTTCGAAGC
TGTACTTTCTTTAAAACGCCATCGTATCGTCCTAGCGTGTGGTCAAAGATCAGGTTAAGACCTTGTACAT
GAGAATAGCCGTGATTGCTCACCCCTGTAGCCGCGAACCAGGCCGCGTGACTTTCTGAGCTCTTACCCGG
TTTGCAGGCAGCTCGCTCTGTAGTGCTGAGCGCATAGATGTACCTCTGTATGGCTTCAGAGGCTTTCATT
ATGGGCCATTCTGCGAAATCCCTGCTTTTGGTGACCACGTGGCACTTCGCCGGCGGCTGAAAATTCGGCG
GTTCCTCCTCACTCTTTCCCTGCAAGTACGCCACTACAGCTTCCTCGCCTTGTGCTGCCAGAATTTTACC
CCCCCTCTTCATATAGCTAGACCTAAAACGCTCCCCAGGAAAGTGTTTCTTGAGGACTTTGGAAAACTCT
GATTCGACGGCGGGCTTCGGCATCTGTTAATCAGAAAAACTCAGATTAATCGACAAATTCGATCGCACAA
ACTAGAAACTAACACCAGATCTAGATAGAAATCACAAATCGAAGAGTAATTATTCGACAAAACTCAAATT
ATTTGAACAAATCGGATGATATCTATGAAACCCTAATCGAGAATTAAGATGATATCTAACGATCAAACCC
AGAAAATCGTCTTCGATCTAAGATTAACAGAATCTAAACCAAAGAACATATACGAAATTGGGATCGAACG
AAAACAAAATCGAAGATTTTGAGAGAATAAGGAACACAGAAATTTACCTTGATCACGGTAGAGAGAATTG
AGAGAAAGTTTTTAAGATTTTGAGAAATTGAAATCTGAATTGTGAAGAAGAAGAGCTCTTTGGGTATTGT
TTTATAGAAGAAGAAGAAGAAAAGACGAGGACGACTAGGTCACGAGAAAGCTAAGGCGGTGAAGCAATAG
CTAATAATAAAATGACACGTGTATTGAGCGTTGTTTACACGCAAAGTTGTTTTTGGCTAATTGCCTTATT
TTTAGGTTGAGGAAAAGTATTTGTGCTTTGAGTTGATAAACACGACTCGTGTGTGCCGGCTGCAACCACT
TTGACGCCGTTTATTACTGACTCGTCGACAACCACAATTTCTAACGGTCGTCATAAGATCCAGCCGTTGA
GATTTAACGATCGTTACGATTTATATTTTTTTAGCATTATCGTTTTATTTTTTAAATATACGGTGGAGCT
GAAAATTGGCAATAATTGAACCGTGGGTCCCACTGCATTGAAGCGTATTTCGTATTTTCTAGAATTCTTC
GTGCTTTATTTCTTTTCCTTTTTGTTTTTTTTTGCCATTTATCTAATGCAAGTGGGCTTATAAAATCAGT
GAATTTCTTGGAAAAGTAACTTCTTTATCGTATAACATATTGTGAAATTATCCATTTCTTTTAATTTTTT
AGTGTTATTGGATATTTTTGTATGATTATTGATTTGCATAGGATAATGACTTTTGTATCAAGTTGGTGAA
CAAGTCTCGTTAAAAAAGGCAAGTGGTTTGGTGACTCGATTTATTCTTGTTATTTAATTCATATATCAAT
GGATCTTATTTGGGGCCTGGTCCATATTTAACACTCGTGTTCAGTCCAATGACCAATAATATTTTTTCAT
TAATAACAATGTAACAAGAATGATACACAAAACATTCTTTGAATAAGTTCGCTATGAAGAAGGGAACTTA
TCCGGTCCTAGATCATCAGTTCATACAAACCTCCATAGAGTTCAACATCTTAAACAAGAATATCCTGATC
TGAAGAATGTGGAGGCTTTAGTCCCTTGGATACTTGGGAGGCTGTGGAAGAACAGAAACGAGCTGGTGCT
TAAAGGGAGGGAATTTGGAACCAATGAGGTATTAGTAAGGACACAAGAAGATGCAGATGAGTGGATTAGA
AGGAAAGAGGCTCAGAATGTAAGGAAAGCACCAACCACAACACCGTCGGGACAGACGAGAAACATGGGAA
GCTCCACCACAATCTTGGGTTAAGTGCAACTTTGATGGGGCATGGCCAACAGAAGGATTAAAATGTGGCT
TAGGGTGGGTGCTTCGCGATCATACAGGGAAGGTGTTATGGTTAGGTGCAAGAGCTGTGGTAAAAGTAAG
AAGCGTGCTGGAAGTAGAAGTGGAGGCTCTTAGATGGGCTGTGCTGTCATTATCCCGATTCAATTATAGG
AAGATCATTTTTGAGGTGGATTCTCAGCAACTTGTGTCTTTGGTTACATGAAAGTTATGCTTGTCAAGTC
TCAATCCAATTATCCAAGACATAAAGTATCTACTTAGCAAGTTTGAGGATTTTATGCTTGTGCATACAAG
CCGAGAAGGAAATGGAGTGGCAGATAGAATAGCTAAGGAATCTCTTTCTTTTGAGAATTATGATCTAAAG
TTGTATTCTATTGTACCAATTTGGGTTAAAAGCTCTGTTGAGCTAGACTGGTACCTTCCTAGGATACTAG
AAGTTGTAATGAGTTGCTGGCCTCTCTTGGGATTGTTCATCAAAGTAGCTGTCCCTACACACCACAACAG
AATGGTGTTGTGGAGAGAAAGCACAGACACATCCTTGAGATGGCAAGGGCACTTAAGTTTCAGAGTGGTG
TACCTACCAGGTTTTGGGGAGACTGTGTCAAGACTGTTGTATACCTGATCAATAGACTCCCTACTCCAAT
CTTACAAGGCAAATGTCCATATGAACTACTCTATCAGAAACATGCCAAGCTTGATCACTTGAGAGTGTTT
GGGTGTCTTGCTTTTGCAGCAACACTGCCCAAAGGTGACAAACTTGCACCTAGAGCCAAGCGAACCATCT
TCATTGGTTATTCTGAGACTCAAAAGGGTTACAGGTTGTATGACTTGGATAATAAGGTGATCATAGTGAG
CAGGGATGTAGTTTTCAGAGAGTTTCAGTTCCCTTTCAAAGAGTCCATCTCCCATGAACCTGATATGTTC
ACTCGAGCAGGTTCACTTAGCTCTGAAGATACAGCTTTGCAGCTAGTGTATAATGATATTTTTCCTTCCA
GCTTTCATACTGATGATGATGATACTCCAGTTCTTATTCCTGACATTGTAGAGGCCAATGAGGATATCAC
TTTGGGGACTCATTCTACCCAAAATCATATCACTTCAGCTGATGCTGCACCTTCAGGCCACCTGCATGCT
CCTGCAGAGTCAGTTGAGTCAGCTGAGCCTGACCTAGCAAATGCTGAATTTGAGCACCATACTGCTGTAG
CTGATCCCTCTCTAGTTCCAGCAAACCTGCACACTAGACCTAAACGCAATGCAGGTCCTCCCATCTGGCT
CAAGGACTTTGTGACACTGAACAAAGGCTCTAGGGATGTTCCATACCCTATAGCCAACTATGTTTCCTAT
GATCACTTGCCTGTTCACTATCAAGCTTATTTGAGTGCTTTCTCCACTTATACTGAACCTAAATCCTTCA
AAGAAGCAGCTCAAGATGAGAAATGGATGGAGGCCATGTCCCTTGAGATACAGGCTCTTGAGGATAATAA
CACCTGGGAGATTGTCCCTTTACCCCCTGGTAAACAGCCTATAGGGTCCAAATGGGTGTACAAAATTAAA
TACAAAGCTAATGGTGAAGTTGACAGGTTTAAGGCAAGGCTAGTGGCCAAGGGATACACTCAGCAAGAAG
GCCTTGACTACCATGAAACTTTTTCTCCAGTGGCCAAAATGGTCACTGTAAAAGCTGTCATATCTGTTGC
TGCTTCCAAGGGCTGGTTCCTTTTCCAGATGGATGTCAACAATGCTTTTCTACAAGGTGACCTCATGGAA
GAAGTTTATATGTCTCTGCCTCAGGGTTTTCACAGCCAAGGGGAGACCAAAGTGTGCAGGCTGTTGAATC
CCTCTATGGTTTAAAGCAAGCATCAAGGCAGTGGAACATCAAGCTTACCACTGTCCTTATGCAGGCTGGT
TTTATGCAAAGTGCTTATGATCACTCCTTGTTTACCAAAAGAGAGGGGACTGACCTTGTCATAATCCTGA
TTTATGTGGATGATCTGTTAATAACAGGCAGCAGCAATGTTTTGATTTCAGAAGCAAAGGCAACCCTGCA
TCAGCATTTCAAGATGAAAGATTTGGGAGAACTAAAATACTTCTTAGGCATTGAGGTGCTGAGATCAGAA
AAGGGAATCCTACTGAACCAGAGGAAGTATGCACTGGAACTGATATCAGGTGTTGGTCTGGGAGGCTGCA
GACCAGTGTCAACACCAATGGAACAGAACCAAAGGCTGACTACTGTAGAATATGACAAGCACTTAGGAAA
GACTGATGATGCAGAGTTAGAGGATGTGGGTTCCTATCAGAGACTGGTGGGAAAGCTTCTCTACTTGACA
ATCACAAGGCCAGATATCAGCTTTGCAGTGCAGGTGCTGAGTCAATTCATGCAGCAACCCAAACAGTCAC
ACCTGGAAGCAGCATTGAGGGTTGTGAAGTACATAAAAGGTTCTCCAGGTGTTAGGAACGCGGCCGCATG
CATATGAGTCTAGCTCAACAGAGCTTTTAACCCAAATTGGTACAATAGAATACAACTTTAGATCATAATT
CTCAAAAGAAAGAGATTCCTTAGCTATTCTATCTGCCACTCCATTTCCTTCTCGGCTTGTATGCACAAGC
ATAAAATCCTCAAACTTGCTAAGTAGATACTTTATGTCTTGGATAATTGGATTGAGACTTGACAAGCATA
ACTTTCATGTAACCAAAGACACAAGTTGCTGAGAATCCACCTCAAAAATGATCTTCCTATAATTGAATCG
GGATAATGACAGCACAGCCCATCTAAGAGCCTCCACTTCTACTTCCAGCACGCTTCTTACTTTTACCACA
GCTCTTGCACCTAACCATAACACCTTCCCTGTATGATCGCGAAGCACCCACCCTAAGCCACATTTTAATC
CTTCTGTTGGCCATGCCCCATCAAAGTTGCACTTAACCCAAGATTGTGGTGGAGCTTCCCATGTTTCTCG
TCTGTCCCGACGGTGTTGTGGTTGGTGCTTTCCTTACATTCTGAGCCTCTTTCCTTCTAATCCACTCATC
TGCATCTTCTTGTGTCCTTACTAATACCTCATTGGTTCCAAATTCCCTCCCTTTAAGCACCAGCTCGTTT
CTGTTCTTCCACAGCCTCCCAAGTATCCAAGGGACTAAAGCCTCCACATTCTTCAGATCAGGATATTCTT
GTTTAAGATGTTGAACTCTATGGAGGTTTGTATGAACTGATGATCTAGGACCGGATAAGTTCCCTTCTTC
ATAGCGAACTTATTCAAAGAATGTTTTGTGTATCATTCTTGTTACATTGTTATTAATGAAAAAATATTAT
TGGTCATTGGACTGAACACGAGTGTTAAATATGGACCAGGCCCCAAATAAGATCCATTGATATATGAATT
AAATAACAAGAATAAATCGAGTCACCAAACCACTTGCCTTTTTTAACGAGACTTGTTCACCAACTTGATA
CAAAAGTCATTATCCTATGCAAATCAATAATCATACAAAAATATCCAATAACACTAAAAAATTAAAAGAA
ATGGATAATTTCACAATATGTTATACGATAAAGAAGTTACTTTTCCAAGAAATTCACTGATTTTATAAGC
CCACTTGCATTAGATAAATGGCAAAAAAAAACAAAAAGGAAAAGAAATAAAGCACGAAGAATTCTAGAAA
ATACGAAATACGCTTCAATGCAGTGGGACCCACGGTTCAATTATTGCCAATTTTCAGCTCCACCGTATAT
TTAAAAAATAAAACGATAATGCTAAAAAAATATAAATCGTAACGATCGTTAAATCTCAACGGCTGGATCT
TATGACGACCGTTAGAAATTGTGGTTGTCGACGAGTCAGTAATAAACGGCGTCAAAGTGGTTGCAGCCGG
CACACACGAGTCGTGTTTATCAACTCAAAGCACAAATACTTTTCCTCAACCTAAAAATAAGGCAATTAGC
CAAAAACAACTTTGCGTGTAAACAACGCTCAATACACGTGTCATTTTATTATTAGCTATTGCTTCACCGC
CTTAGCTTTCTCGTGACCTAGTCGTCCTCGTCTTTTCTTCTTCTTCTTCTATAAAACAATACCCAAAGAG
CTCTTCTTCTTCACAATTCAGATTTCAATTTCTCAAAATCTTAAAAACTTTCTCTCAATTCTCTCTACCG
TGATCAAGGTAAATTTCTGTGTTCCTTATTCTCTCAAAATCTTCGATTTTGTTTTCGTTCGATCCCAATT
TCGTATATGTTCTTTGGTTTAGATTCTGTTAATCTTAGATCGAAGACGATTTTCTGGGTTTGATCGTTAG
ATATCATCTTAATTCTCGATTAGGGTTTCATAGATATCATCCGATTTGTTCAAATAATTTGAGTTTTGTC
GAATAATTACTCTTCGATTTGTGATTTCTATCTAGATCTGGTGTTAGTTTCTAGTTTGTGCGATCGAATT
TGTCGATTAATCTGAGTTTTTCTGATTAACAGGCCTCAGCTCCGACCTGATGAGTCCGTGAGGACGAAAC
GAGTAAGCTCGTCGTCGGAACGCTCAACGATTGCCCCTCACGAGGGGACCAGTTGACAATCCAGCCAATG
GCCGGCATGGTCCCAGCCTCCTCGCTGGCGCCGGCTGGGCAACATGCTTCGGCATGGCGAATGGGACTTA
ATTAAAGAGCTTTCGTTCGTATCATCGGTTTCGACAACGTTCGTCAAGTTCAATGCATCAGTTTCATTGC
GCACACACCAGAATCCTACTGAGTTTGAGTATTATGGCATTGGGAAAACTGTTTTTCTTGTACCATTTGT
TGTGCTTGTAATTTACTGTGTTTTTTATTCGGTTTTCGCTATCGAACTGTGAAATGGAAATGGATGGAGA
AGAGTTAATGAATGATATGGTCCTTTTGTTCATTCTCAAATTAATATTATTTGTTTTTTCTCTTATTTGT
TGTGTGTTGAATTTGAAATTATAAGAGATATGCAAACATTTTGTTTTGAGTAAAAATGTGTCAAATCGTG
GCCTCTAATGACCGAAGTTAATATGAGGAGTAAAACACTTGTAGTTGTACCATTATGCTTATTCACTAGG
CAACAAATATATTTTCAGACCTAGAAAAGCTGCAAATGTTACTGAATACAAGTATGTCCTCTTGTGTTTT
AGACATTTATGAACTTTCCTTTATGTAATTTTCCAGAATCCTTGTCAGATTCTAATCATTGCTTTATAAT
TATAGTTATACTCATGGATTTGTAGTTGAGTATGAAAATATTTTTTAATGCATTTTATGACTTGCCAATT
GATTGACAACACTAGTGATCTAGAGTCGACCTGCAGGCATGCAAGCTTGGCACTGGCCGTCGTTTTACAA
CGTCGTGACTGGGAAAACCCTGGCGTTACCCAACTTAATCGCCTTGCAGCACATCCCCCTTTCGCCAGCT
GGCGTAATAGCGAAGAGGCCCGCACCGATCGCCCTTCCCAACAGTTGCGCAGCCTGAATGGCGAATGCTA
GAGCAGCTTGAGCTTGGATCAGATTGTCGTTTCCCGCCTTCAGTTTAAACTATCAGTGTTTGACAGGATA
TATTGGCGGGTAAACCTAAGAGAAAAGAGCGTTTATTAGAATAATCGGATATTTAAAAGGGCGTGAAAAG
GTTTATCCGTTCGTCCATTTGTATGTGCATGCCAACCACAGGGTTCCCCTCGGGATCAAAGTACTTTGAT
CCAACCCCTCCGCTGCTATAGTGCAGTCGGCTTCTGACGTTCAGTGCAGCCGTCTTCTGAAAACGACATG
TCGCACAAGTCCTAAGTTACGCGACAGGCTGCCGCCCTGCCCTTTTCCTGGCGTTTTCTTGTCGCGTGTT
TTAGTCGCATAAAGTAGAATACTTGCGACTAGAACCGGAGACATTACGCCATGAACAAGAGCGCCGCCGC
TGGCCTGCTGGGCTATGCCCGCGTCAGCACCGACGACCAGGACTTGACCAACCAACGGGCCGAACTGCAC
GCGGCCGGCTGCACCAAGCTGTTTTCCGAGAAGATCACCGGCACCAGGCGCGACCGCCCGGAGCTGGCCA
GGATGCTTGACCACCTACGCCCTGGCGACGTTGTGACAGTGACCAGGCTAGACCGCCTGGCCCGCAGCAC
CCGCGACCTACTGGACATTGCCGAGCGCATCCAGGAGGCCGGCGCGGGCCTGCGTAGCCTGGCAGAGCCG
TGGGCCGACACCACCACGCCGGCCGGCCGCATGGTGTTGACCGTGTTCGCCGGCATTGCCGAGTTCGAGC
GTTCCCTAATCATCGACCGCACCCGGAGCGGGCGCGAGGCCGCCAAGGCCCGAGGCGTGAAGTTTGGCCC
CCGCCCTACCCTCACCCCGGCACAGATCGCGCACGCCCGCGAGCTGATCGACCAGGAAGGCCGCACCGTG
AAAGAGGCGGCTGCACTGCTTGGCGTGCATCGCTCGACCCTGTACCGCGCACTTGAGCGCAGCGAGGAAG
TGACGCCCACCGAGGCCAGGCGGCGCGGTGCCTTCCGTGAGGACGCATTGACCGAGGCCGACGCCCTGGC
GGCCGCCGAGAATGAACGCCAAGAGGAACAAGCATGAAACCGCACCAGGACGGCCAGGACGAACCGTTTT
TCATTACCGAAGAGATCGAGGCGGAGATGATCGCGGCCGGGTACGTGTTCGAGCCGCCCGCGCACGTCTC
AACCGTGCGGCTGCATGAAATCCTGGCCGGTTTGTCTGATGCCAAGCTGGCGGCCTGGCCGGCCAGCTTG
GCCGCTGAAGAAACCGAGCGCCGCCGTCTAAAAAGGTGATGTGTATTTGAGTAAAACAGCTTGCGTCATG
CGGTCGCTGCGTATATGATGCGATGAGTAAATAAACAAATACGCAAGGGGAACGCATGAAGGTTATCGCT
GTACTTAACCAGAAAGGCGGGTCAGGCAAGACGACCATCGCAACCCATCTAGCCCGCGCCCTGCAACTCG
CCGGGGCCGATGTTCTGTTAGTCGATTCCGATCCCCAGGGCAGTGCCCGCGATTGGGCGGCCGTGCGGGA
AGATCAACCGCTAACCGTTGTCGGCATCGACCGCCCGACGATTGACCGCGACGTGAAGGCCATCGGCCGG
CGCGACTTCGTAGTGATCGACGGAGCGCCCCAGGCGGCGGACTTGGCTGTGTCCGCGATCAAGGCAGCCG
ACTTCGTGCTGATTCCGGTGCAGCCAAGCCCTTACGACATATGGGCCACCGCCGACCTGGTGGAGCTGGT
TAAGCAGCGCATTGAGGTCACGGATGGAAGGCTACAAGCGGCCTTTGTCGTGTCGCGGGCGATCAAAGGC
ACGCGCATCGGCGGTGAGGTTGCCGAGGCGCTGGCCGGGTACGAGCTGCCCATTCTTGAGTCCCGTATCA
CGCAGCGCGTGAGCTACCCAGGCACTGCCGCCGCCGGCACAACCGTTCTTGAATCAGAACCCGAGGGCGA
CGCTGCCCGCGAGGTCCAGGCGCTGGCCGCTGAAATTAAATCAAAACTCATTTGAGTTAATGAGGTAAAG
AGAAAATGAGCAAAAGCACAAACACGCTAAGTGCCGGCCGTCCGAGCGCACGCAGCAGCAAGGCTGCAAC
GTTGGCCAGCCTGGCAGACACGCCAGCCATGAAGCGGGTCAACTTTCAGTTGCCGGCGGAGGATCACACC
AAGCTGAAGATGTACGCGGTACGCCAAGGCAAGACCATTACCGAGCTGCTATCTGAATACATCGCGCAGC
TACCAGAGTAAATGAGCAAATGAATAAATGAGTAGATGAATTTTAGCGGCTAAAGGAGGCGGCATGGAAA
ATCAAGAACAACCAGGCACCGACGCCGTGGAATGCCCCATGTGTGGAGGAACGGGCGGTTGGCCAGGCGT
AAGCGGCTGGGTTGCCTGCCGGCCCTGCAATGGCACTGGAACCCCCAAGCCCGAGGAATCGGCGTGAGCG
GTCGCAAACCATCCGGCCCGGTACAAATCGGCGCGGCGCTGGGTGATGACCTGGTGGAGAAGTTGAAGGC
CGCGCAGGCCGCCCAGCGGCAACGCATCGAGGCAGAAGCACGCCCCGGTGAATCGTGGCAAGCGGCCGCT
GATCGAATCCGCAAAGAATCCCGGCAACCGCCGGCAGCCGGTGCGCCGTCGATTAGGAAGCCGCCCAAGG
GCGACGAGCAACCAGATTTTTTCGTTCCGATGCTCTATGACGTGGGCACCCGCGATAGTCGCAGCATCAT
GGACGTGGCCGTTTTCCGTCTGTCGAAGCGTGACCGACGAGCTGGCGAGGTGATCCGCTACGAGCTTCCA
GACGGGCACGTAGAGGTTTCCGCAGGGCCGGCCGGCATGGCCAGTGTGTGGGATTACGACCTGGTACTGA
TGGCGGTTTCCCATCTAACCGAATCCATGAACCGATACCGGGAAGGGAAGGGAGACAAGCCCGGCCGCGT
GTTCCGTCCACACGTTGCGGACGTACTCAAGTTCTGCCGGCGAGCCGATGGCGGAAAGCAGAAAGACGAC
CTGGTAGAAACCTGCATTCGGTTAAACACCACGCACGTTGCCATGCAGCGTACGAAGAAGGCCAAGAACG
GCCGCCTGGTGACGGTATCCGAGGGTGAAGCCTTGATTAGCCGCTACAAGATCGTAAAGAGCGAAACCGG
GCGGCCGGAGTACATCGAGATCGAGCTAGCTGATTGGATGTACCGCGAGATCACAGAAGGCAAGAACCCG
GACGTGCTGACGGTTCACCCCGATTACTTTTTGATCGATCCCGGCATCGGCCGTTTTCTCTACCGCCTGG
CACGCCGCGCCGCAGGCAAGGCAGAAGCCAGATGGTTGTTCAAGACGATCTACGAACGCAGTGGCAGCGC
CGGAGAGTTCAAGAAGTTCTGTTTCACCGTGCGCAAGCTGATCGGGTCAAATGACCTGCCGGAGTACGAT
TTGAAGGAGGAGGCGGGGCAGGCTGGCCCGATCCTAGTCATGCGCTACCGCAACCTGATCGAGGGCGAAG
CATCCGCCGGTTCCTAATGTACGGAGCAGATGCTAGGGCAAATTGCCCTAGCAGGGGAAAAAGGTCGAAA
AGGTCTCTTTCCTGTGGATAGCACGTACATTGGGAACCCAAAGCCGTACATTGGGAACCGGAACCCGTAC
ATTGGGAACCCAAAGCCGTACATTGGGAACCGGTCACACATGTAAGTGACTGATATAAAAGAGAAAAAAG
GCGATTTTTCCGCCTAAAACTCTTTAAAACTTATTAAAACTCTTAAAACCCGCCTGGCCTGTGCATAACT
GTCTGGCCAGCGCACAGCCGAAGAGCTGCAAAAAGCGCCTACCCTTCGGTCGCTGCGCTCCCTACGCCCC
GCCGCTTCGCGTCGGCCTATCGCGGCCGCTGGCCGCTCAAAAATGGCTGGCCTACGGCCAGGCAATCTAC
CAGGGCGCGGACAAGCCGCGCCGTCGCCACTCGACCGCCGGCGCCCACATCAAGGCACCCTGCCTCGCGC
GTTTCGGTGATGACGGTGAAAACCTCTGACACATGCAGCTCCCGGAGACGGTCACAGCTTGTCTGTAAGC
GGATGCCGGGAGCAGACAAGCCCGTCAGGGCGCGTCAGCGGGTGTTGGCGGGTGTCGGGGCGCAGCCATG
ACCCAGTCACGTAGCGATAGCGGAGTGTATACTGGCTTAACTATGCGGCATCAGAGCAGATTGTACTGAG
AGTGCACCATATGCGGTGTGAAATACCGCACAGATGCGTAAGGAGAAAATACCGCATCAGGCGCTCTTCC
GCTTCCTCGCTCACTGACTCGCTGCGCTCGGTCGTTCGGCTGCGGCGAGCGGTATCAGCTCACTCAAAGG
CGGTAATACGGTTATCCACAGAATCAGGGGATAACGCAGGAAAGAACATGTGAGCAAAAGGCCAGCAAAA
GGCCAGGAACCGTAAAAAGGCCGCGTTGCTGGCGTTTTTCCATAGGCTCCGCCCCCCTGACGAGCATCAC
AAAAATCGACGCTCAAGTCAGAGGTGGCGAAACCCGACAGGACTATAAAGATACCAGGCGTTTCCCCCTG
GAAGCTCCCTCGTGCGCTCTCCTGTTCCGACCCTGCCGCTTACCGGATACCTGTCCGCCTTTCTCCCTTC
GGGAAGCGTGGCGCTTTCTCATAGCTCACGCTGTAGGTATCTCAGTTCGGTGTAGGTCGTTCGCTCCAAG
CTGGGCTGTGTGCACGAACCCCCCGTTCAGCCCGACCGCTGCGCCTTATCCGGTAACTATCGTCTTGAGT
CCAACCCGGTAAGACACGACTTATCGCCACTGGCAGCAGCCACTGGTAACAGGATTAGCAGAGCGAGGTA
TGTAGGCGGTGCTACAGAGTTCTTGAAGTGGTGGCCTAACTACGGCTACACTAGAAGGACAGTATTTGGT
ATCTGCGCTCTGCTGAAGCCAGTTACCTTCGGAAAAAGAGTTGGTAGCTCTTGATCCGGCAAACAAACCA
CCGCTGGTAGCGGTGGTTTTTTTGTTTGCAAGCAGCAGATTACGCGCAGAAAAAAAGGATCTCAAGAAGA
TCCTTTGATCTTTTCTACGGGGTCTGACGCTCAGTGGAACGAAAACTCACGTTAAGGGATTTTGGTCATG
CATTCTAGGTACTAAAACAATTCATCCAGTAAAATATAATATTTTATTTTCTCCCAATCAGGCTTGATCC
CCAGTAAGTCAAAAAATAGCTCGACATACTGTTCTTCCCCGATATCCTCCCTGATCGACCGGACGCAGAA
GGCAATGTCATACCACTTGTCCGCCCTGCCGCTTCTCCCAAGATCAATAAAGCCACTTACTTTGCCATCT
TTCACAAAGATGTTGCTGTCTCCCAGGTCGCCGTGGGAAAAGACAAGTTCCTCTTCGGGCTTTTCCGTCT
TTAAAAAATCATACAGCTCGCGCGGATCTTTAAATGGAGTGTCTTCTTCCCAGTTTTCGCAATCCACATC
GGCCAGATCGTTATTCAGTAAGTAATCCAATTCGGCTAAGCGGCTGTCTAAGCTATTCGTATAGGGACAA
TCCGATATGTCGATGGAGTGAAAGAGCCTGATGCACTCCGCATACAGCTCGATAATCTTTTCAGGGCTTT
GTTCATCTTCATACTCTTCCGAGCAAAGGACGCCATCGGCCTCACTCATGAGCAGATTGCTCCAGCCATC
ATGCCGTTCAAAGTGCAGGACCTTTGGAACAGGCAGCTTTCCTTCCAGCCATAGCATCATGTCCTTTTCC
CGTTCCACATCATAGGTGGTCCCTTTATACCGGCTGTCCGTCATTTTTAAATATAGGTTTTCATTTTCTC
CCACCAGCTTATATACCTTAGCAGGAGACATTCCTTCCGTATCTTTTACGCAGCGGTATTTTTCGATCAG
TTTTTTCAATTCCGGTGATATTCTCATTTTAGCCATTTATTATTTCCTTCCTCTTTTCTACAGTATTTAA
AGATACCCCAAGAAGCTAATTATAACAAGACGAACTCCAATTCACTGTTCCTTGCATTCTAAAACCTTAA
ATACCAGAAAACAGCTTTTTCAAAGTTGTTTTCAAAGTTGGCGTATAACATAGTATCGACGGAGCCGATT
TTGAAACCGCGGTGATCACAGGCAGCAACGCTCTGTCATCGTTACAATCAACATGCTACCCTCCGCGAGA
TCATCCGTGTTTCAAACCCGGCAGCTTAGTTGCCGTTCTTCCGAATAGCATCGGTAACATGAGCAAAGTC
TGCCGCCTTACAACGGCTCTCCCGCTGACGCCGTCCCGGACTGATGGGCTGCCTGTATCGAGTGGTGATT
TTGTGCCGAGCTGCCGGTCGGGGAGCTGTTGGCTGGCTGGTGGCAGGATATATTGTGGTGTAAACAAATT
GACGCTTAGACAACTTAATAACACATTGCGGACGTTTTTAATGTACTGAATTAACGCCGAATTAATTCGG
GGGATCTGGATTTTAGTACTGGATTTTGGTTTTAGGAATTAGAAATTTTATTGATAGAAGTATTTTACAA
ATACAAATACATACTAAGGGTTTCTTATATGCTCAACACATGAGCGAAACCCTATAGGAACCCTAATTCC
CTTATCTGGGAACTACTCACACATTATTATGGAGAAACTCGAGCTTGTCGATCGACAGATCCCGGTCGGC
ATCTACTCTATTTCTTTGCCCTCGGACGAGTGCTGGGGCGTCGGTTTCCACTATCGGCGAGTACTTCTAC
ACAGCCATCGGTCCAGACGGCCGCGCTTCTGCGGGCGATTTGTGTACGCCCGACAGTCCCGGCTCCGGAT
CGGACGATTGCGTCGCATCGACCCTGCGCCCAAGCTGCATCATCGAAATTGCCGTCAACCAAGCTCTGAT
AGAGTTGGTCAAGACCAATGCGGAGCATATACGCCCGGAGTCGTGGCGATCCTGCAAGCTCCGGATGCCT
CCGCTCGAAGTAGCGCGTCTGCTGCTCCATACAAGCCAACCACGGCCTCCAGAAGAAGATGTTGGCGACC
TCGTATTGGGAATCCCCGAACATCGCCTCGCTCCAGTCAATGACCGCTGTTATGCGGCCATTGTCCGTCA
GGACATTGTTGGAGCCGAAATCCGCGTGCACGAGGTGCCGGACTTCGGGGCAGTCCTCGGCCCAAAGCAT
CAGCTCATCGAGAGCCTGCGCGACGGACGCACTGACGGTGTCGTCCATCACAGTTTGCCAGTGATACACA
TGGGGATCAGCAATCGCGCATATGAAATCACGCCATGTAGTGTATTGACCGATTCCTTGCGGTCCGAATG
GGCCGAACCCGCTCGTCTGGCTAAGATCGGCCGCAGCGATCGCATCCATAGCCTCCGCGACCGGTTGTAG
AACAGCGGGCAGTTCGGTTTCAGGCAGGTCTTGCAACGTGACACCCTGTGAACGGCGGGAGATGCAATAG
GTCAGGCTCTCGCTAAACTCCCCAATGTCAAGCACTTCCGGAATCGGGAGCGCGGCCGATGCAAAGTGCC
GATAAACATAACGATCTTTGTAGAAACCATCGGCGCAGCTATTTACCCGCAGGACATATCCACGCCCTCC
TACATCGAAGCTGAAAGCACGAGATTCTTCGCCCTCCGAGAGCTGCATCAGGTCGGAGACGCTGTCGAAC
TTTTCGATCAGAAACTTCTCGACAGACGTCGCGGTGAGTTCAGGCTTTTTCATATCTCATTGCCCCCCGG
ATCTGCGAAAGCTCGAGAGAGATAGATTTGTAGAGAGAGACTGGTGATTTCAGCGTGTCCTCTCCAAATG
AAATGAACTTCCTTATATAGAGGAAGGGTCTTGCGAAGGATAGTGGGATTGTGCGTCATCCCTTACGTCA
GTGGAGATATCACATCAATCCACTTGCTTTGAAGACGTGGTTGGAACGTCTTCTTTTTCCACGATGCTCC
TCGTGGGTGGGGGTCCATCTTTGGGACCACTGTCGGCAGAGGCATCTTGAACGATAGCCTTTCCTTTATC
GCAATGATGGCATTTGTAGGTGCCACCTTCCTTTTCTACTGTCCTTTTGATGAAGTGACAGATAGCTGGG
CAATGGAATCCGAGGAGGTTTCCCGATATTACCCTTTGTTGAAAAGTCTCAATAGCCCTTTGGTCTTCTG
AGACTGTATCTTTGATATTCTTGGAGTAGACGAGAGTGTCGTGCTCCACCATGTTCACATCAATCCACTT
GCTTTGAAGACGTGGTTGGAACGTCTTCTTTTTCCACGATGCTCCTCGTGGGTGGGGGTCCATCTTTGGG
ACCACTGTCGGCAGAGGCATCTTGAACGATAGCCTTTCCTTTATCGCAATGATGGCATTTGTAGGTGCCA
CCTTCCTTTTCTACTGTCCTTTTGATGAAGTGACAGATAGCTGGGCAATGGAATCCGAGGAGGTTTCCCG
ATATTACCCTTTGTTGAAAAGTCTCAATAGCCCTTTGGTCTTCTGAGACTGTATCTTTGATATTCTTGGA
GTAGACGAGAGTGTCGTGCTCCACCATGTTGGCAAGCTGCTCTAGCCAATACGCAAACCGCCTCTCCCCG
CGCGTTGGCCGATTCATTAATGCAGCTGGCACGACAGGTTTCCCGACTGGAAAGCGGGCAGTGAGCGCAA
CGCAATTAATGTGAGTTAGCTCACTCATTAGGCACCCCAGGCTTTACACTTTATGCTTCCGGCTCGTATG
TTGTGTGGAATTGTGAGCGGATAACAATTTCACACAGGAAACAGCTATGACCATGATTAC
